>Addgene plasmid #233964 | makeTCR_Hs.TRAV23/DV6 | addgene full sequence | sequence record 470004 | Addgene NGS Result
CGTCTCAGATGGACAAGATCTTAGGAGCATCATTTTTAGTTCTGTGGCTTCAACTATGCTGGGTGAGTGG
CCAACAGAAGGAGAAAAGTGACCAGCAGCAGGTGAAACAAAGTCCTCAATCTTTGATAGTCCAGAAAGGA
GGGATTTCAATTATAAACTGTGCTTATGAGAACACTGCGTTTGACTACTTTCCATGGTACCAACAATTCC
CTGGGAAAGGCCCTGCATTATTGATAGCCATACGTCCAGATGTGAGTGAAAAGAAAGAAGGAAGATTCAC
AATCTCCTTCAATAAAAGTGCCAAGCAGTTCTCATTGCATATCATGGATTCCCAGCCTGGAGACTCAGCC
ACCTACTTCTGTTGAGACGCAGGGAAGATGGCCGCGAAGAAAACGTCATAGCTGTTTCCTGACTGACCAT
TTAAATCATACCTGACCTCCATAGCAGAAAGTCAAAAGCCTCCGACCGGAGGCTTTTGACTTGATCGGCA
CGTAAGAGGTTCCAACTTTCACCATAATGAAATAAGATCACTACCGGGCGTATTTTTTGAGTTATCGAGA
TTTTCAGGAGCTAAGGAAGCTAAAATGGAGAAAAAAATCACTGGATATACCACCGTTGATATATCCCAAT
GGCATCGTAAAGAACATTTTGAGGCATTTCAGTCAGTTGCTCAATGTACCTATAACCAGACCGTTCAGCT
GGATATTACGGCCTTTTTAAAGACCGTAAAGAAAAATAAGCACAAGTTTTATCCGGCCTTTATTCACATT
CTTGCCCGCCTGATGAATGCTCATCCGGAATTTCGTATGGCAATGAAAGACGGTGAGCTGGTGATATGGG
ATAGTGTTCACCCTTGTTACACCGTTTTCCATGAGCAAACTGAAACGTTTTCATCGCTCTGGAGTGAATA
CCACGACGATTTCCGGCAGTTTCTACACATATATTCGCAAGATGTGGCGTGTTACGGTGAAAACCTGGCC
TATTTCCCTAAAGGGTTTATTGAGAATATGTTTTTTGTCTCAGCCAATCCCTGGGTGAGTTTCACCAGTT
TTGATTTAAACGTGGCCAATATGGACAACTTCTTCGCCCCCGTTTTCACCATGGGCAAATATTATACGCA
AGGCGACAAGGTGCTGATGCCGCTGGCGATTCAGGTTCATCATGCCGTTTGTGATGGCTTCCATGTCGGC
AGAATGCTTAATGAATTACAACAGTACTGCGATGAGTGGCAGGGCGGGGCGTAATGAGGGCCCAAATGTA
ATCACCTGGCTCACCTTCGGGTGGGCCTTTCTGCGTTGCTGGCGTTTTTCCATAGGCTCCGCCCCCCTGA
CGAGCATCACAAAAATCGATGCTCAAGTCAGAGGTGGCGAAACCCGACAGGACTATAAAGATACCAGGCG
TTTCCCCCTGGAAGCTCCCTCGTGCGCTCTCCTGTTCCGACCCTGCCGCTTACCGGATACCTGTCCGCCT
TTCTCCCTTCGGGAAGCGTGGCGCTTTCTCATAGCTCACGCTGTAGGTATCTCAGTTCGGTGTAGGTCGT
TCGCTCCAAGCTGGGCTGTGTGCACGAACCCCCCGTTCAGCCCGACCGCTGCGCCTTATCCGGTAACTAT
CGTCTTGAGTCCAACCCGGTAAGACACGACTTATCGCCACTGGCAGCAGCCACTGGTAACAGGATTAGCA
GAGCGAGGTATGTAGGCGGTGCTACAGAGTTCTTGAAGTGGTGGCCTAACTACGGCTACACTAGAAGAAC
AGTATTTGGTATCTGCGCTCTGCTGAAGCCAGTTACCTCGGAAAAAGAGTTGGTAGCTCTTGATCCGGCA
AACAAACCACCGCTGGTAGCGGTGGTTTTTTTGTTTGCAAGCAGCAGATTACGCGCAGAAAAAAAGGATC
TCAAGAAGATCCTTTGATTTTCTACCGAAGAAAGGCCCACCCGTGAAGGTGAGCCAGTGAGTTGATTGCA
GTCCAGTTACGCTGGAGTCTGAGGCTCGTCCTGAATGATATCAAGCTTGAATTCGTTTGTAAAACGACGG
CCAGTGCTAACCGTATCGCATTGGCCATACCTACA
Features (pLannotate 1.2.2; 8 found; start..end, strand, type, name):
      9..362     +  CDS            TRAV29DV5: TVA29_HUMAN - Experimental evidence at protein level: Swiss-Prot protein existence level 1. V region of the variable domain of T cell receptor (TR) alpha chain that participates in the antigen recognition (PubMed:24600447). Alpha-beta T cell receptors are antigen specific receptors which are essential to the immune response and are present on the cell surface of T lymphocytes. Recognize peptide-major histocompatibility (MH) (pMH) complexes that are displayed by antigen presenting cells (APC), a prerequisite for efficient T cell adaptive immunity against pathogens (PubMed:25493333). Binding of
    450..481     +  terminator     tonB terminator: bidirectional E. coli tonB-P14 transcription terminator
    482..584     +  promoter       cat promoter: promoter of the E. coli cat gene encoding chloramphenicol acetyltransferase
    585..1241    +  CDS            cat: CAT_ECOLX - Experimental evidence at protein level: Swiss-Prot protein existence level 1. This enzyme is an effector of chloramphenicol resistance in bacteria. From Escherichia coli. This protein is used as a marker in many commonly used cloning vectors, such as pACYC184.
   1268..1295    +  terminator     T7Te terminator: phage T7 early transcription terminator
   1307..1894    -  rep_origin     ori: high-copy-number ColE1/pMB1/pBR322/pUC origin of replication
   1916..1945    -  terminator     T3Te terminator: phage T3 early transcription terminator
   2017..2036    -  CDS            lacZα (fragment): LacZα fragment of β-galactosidase; lacZ fragment
