[The description below was written by a language model from this plasmid's Addgene catalogue record and pLannotate feature annotations shown in this document.]
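Description:
makeTCR_Hs.TRAV23/DV6 is a small (about 2.1 kb) bacterial part-donor plasmid from the makeTCR modular system for single-step synthesis of T cell receptors. It is built on the custom, synthetic pmakeTCR backbone (about 1.7 kb), classed as a synthetic biology vector. It replicates in E. coli from a high-copy ColE1/pUC-type origin. Selection is by chloramphenicol, through a cat gene driven by its own cat promoter. The backbone is insulated by short transcription terminators (tonB, T7Te and T3Te) around the marker and origin. A residual lacZα fragment is also annotated.

The payload is a roughly 355 bp human TRAV23/DV6 segment, a variable (V) gene of the T cell receptor alpha chain that can also be used in delta chain rearrangements. It has no promoter, so the plasmid serves only as a stored module and is not an expression construct. The insert is flanked by defined four-base junctions recorded as the 5′ and 3′ cloning sites, both left intact. That layout fits release of the fragment with fixed overhangs for ordered ligation to other TCR parts, although the record does not name the enzyme or describe the assembly chemistry. M13 forward and reverse priming sites allow sequence verification of the insert.

The automated annotation labels the insert coding region as TRAV29/DV5 rather than TRAV23/DV6. This most likely reflects a best protein-database match to a related V-region family member, and the catalogue identity should be taken as the intended one. The stated use is to supply this human TRAV gene for makeTCR assembly of full receptor constructs.
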