Addgene plasmid #233964: makeTCR_Hs.TRAV23/DV6
Purpose: Hs TRAV gene for makeTCR assembly
Depositing lab: Michael Platten. Depositing organization: Deutsches Krebsforschungszentrum (DKFZ). Publication: makeTCR: A Modular Platform for Rapid, Flexible, Scalable, Single-Step T Cell Receptor Synthesis. Hamberger M, Neuhoff M-T, Pietrantonio SV, Boschert T, Maldonado Torres C, Errerd A, Tan CL, Lindner JM, Platten M, Green EW. bioRxiv 2025.04.27.647198 10.1101/2025.04.27.647198.
Backbone
  Vector backbone: pmakeTCR
  Backbone manufacturer: custom
  Backbone size w/o insert (bp): 1710
  Vector type: Synthetic Biology
Growth in bacteria
  Bacterial resistance: Chloramphenicol, 25 μg/mL
  Growth temperature: 37°C
  Growth strain: DH5alpha
  Copy number: High Copy
Gene/Insert
  Gene/Insert name: TRAV23/DV6 (alt name: ENSG00000211803)
  Species: H. sapiens (human)
  Insert size (bp): 355
  Entrez Gene: TRAV23DV6 (a.k.a. TCRAV17S1, TRAV23/DV6, hADV23S1)
  Promoter: n/a
  Cloning method: Restriction Enzyme; 5′ cloning site GATG (not destroyed); 3′ cloning site CTGT (not destroyed)
  Sequencing primers: 5′ M13 (-21) Forward; 3′ M13 Reverse
Resource information
  A portion of this plasmid was derived from a plasmid made by: synthetic
Terms and licenses: Academic/Nonprofit Terms; Industry Terms: Not Available to Industry
Depositor comments: Please visit https://doi.org/10.1101/2025.04.27.647198 for bioRxiv preprint.
How to cite: makeTCR_Hs.TRAV23/DV6 was a gift from Michael Platten (Addgene plasmid # 233964 ; http://n2t.net/addgene:233964 ; RRID:Addgene_233964)
